Addgene plasmid #198511: pAAV_hSyn-DIO-PdCO-mScarlet-WPRE
Purpose: Expresses optimized PdCO in frame with mScarlet under control of human synapsin1 promotor after Cre-dependent recombination.
Depositing lab: Ofer Yizhar. Depositing organization: Weizmann Institute of Science. Publication: A bistable inhibitory optoGPCR for multiplexed optogenetic control of neural circuits. Wietek J, Nozownik A, Pulin M, Saraf-Sinik I, Matosevich N, Gowrishankar R, Gat A, Malan D, Brown BJ, Dine J, Imambocus BN, Levy R, Sauter K, Litvin A, Regev N, Subramaniam S, Abrera K, Summarli D, Goren EM, Mizrachi G, Bitton E, Benjamin A, Copits BA, Sasse P, Rost BR, Schmitz D, Bruchas MR, Soba P, Oren-Suissa M, Nir Y, Wiegert JS, Yizhar O. Nat Methods. 2024 May 29. doi: 10.1038/s41592-024-02285-8. PubMed 38811857.
Backbone
  Vector backbone: pAAV
  Backbone manufacturer: Invitrogen
  Backbone size w/o insert (bp): 5616
  Total vector size (bp): 6724
  Modifications to backbone: directional Cre-Lox sites
  Vector type: Mammalian Expression, AAV, Cre/Lox
Growth in bacteria
  Bacterial resistance: Ampicillin, 100 μg/mL
  Growth temperature: 30°C
  Growth strain: NEB Stable
  Copy number: High Copy
Gene/Insert
  Gene/Insert name: PdCO (alt name: Platynereis dumerilii Ciliary Opsin, optimized for mammalian neuron expression and enhanced axonal membrane trafficking)
  Species: Synthetic; Platynereis dumerilii
  Insert size (bp): 1896
  GenBank ID: AY692353.1
  Promoter: hSyn1
  Tag / fusion protein: mScarlet (C terminal on insert); Rho1D4 (C terminal on insert)
  Cloning method: Restriction Enzyme; 5′ cloning site NheI (not destroyed); 3′ cloning site SgsI (not destroyed)
  Sequencing primers: 5′ hSyn1_F (ttcagcaccgcggacagtg); 3′ WPRE_R (ggagcaacatagttaagaataccagtcaatct)
Terms and licenses: Academic/Nonprofit Terms; Industry Terms: Not Available to Industry
Depositor comments: Please visit https://www.biorxiv.org/content/10.1101/2023.07.01.547328v1 for bioRxiv preprint.
How to cite: pAAV_hSyn-DIO-PdCO-mScarlet-WPRE was a gift from Ofer Yizhar (Addgene plasmid # 198511 ; http://n2t.net/addgene:198511 ; RRID:Addgene_198511) For viral preps, please replace (Addgene plasmid # 198511) in the above sentence with: (Addgene viral prep # 198511-AAV1) or (Addgene viral prep # 198511-AAV5)
