[The description below was written by a language model from this plasmid's Addgene catalogue record and pLannotate feature annotations shown in this document.]
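Description:
pAAV_hSyn-DIO-PdCO-mScarlet-WPRE is an AAV transfer plasmid for Cre-dependent, neuron-specific expression of PdCO, a ciliary opsin from the marine annelid Platynereis dumerilii that has been optimized for expression in mammalian neurons and for enhanced axonal membrane trafficking. The plasmid backbone carries a high-copy ColE1/pUC-type origin, an f1 origin and an ampicillin resistance gene (AmpR) for propagation and selection in E. coli. Two AAV2 inverted terminal repeats flank the expression cassette, allowing it to be packaged into recombinant AAV particles.

Between the ITRs, the human synapsin I promoter is followed by a double-floxed inverted (DIO) cassette. Pairs of mutually incompatible loxP and lox2272 sites in opposing orientations bracket the coding sequence, which lies antisense to the promoter. In cells expressing Cre, recombination inverts the cassette and then excises one site of each pair, locking the open reading frame in the sense orientation so that it is transcribed only in Cre-positive neurons. The opsin itself is not annotated by the feature tool but corresponds to the unannotated stretch upstream of a short KCNJ2 (Kir2.1)-derived fragment, consistent with a membrane trafficking signal, and an in-frame C-terminal mScarlet red fluorescent reporter. The catalogue also lists a Rho1D4 epitope tag. A WPRE and an SV40 polyadenylation signal follow the cassette to enhance transcript stability and processing.

The two sequence records are both 6,458 nt, shorter than the listed 6,724 bp. They show the ITR-flanked region in opposite orientations relative to the backbone. The associated publication describes a bistable inhibitory optoGPCR for optogenetic control of neural circuits, the construct's intended use.
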