Features (pLannotate 1.2.2; 23 found; start..end, strand, type, name):
      1..589     +  rep_origin     ori: high-copy-number ColE1/pMB1/pBR322/pUC origin of replication
    772..828     +  CDS            lacI (fragment): lac repressor; lacI; The lac repressor binds to the lac operator to inhibit transcription in E. coli. This inhibition can be relieved by adding lactose or isopropyl-β-D-thiogalactopyranoside (IPTG).
    822..955     -  repeat_region  AAV2 ITR: inverted terminal repeat of adeno-associated virus serotype 2 inverted
   1026..1094    +  CDS            large T antigen (fragment): large T antigen from SV40 (simian virus 40)
   1117..1238    +  polyA_signal   SV40 poly(A) signal: SV40 polyadenylation signal
   1267..1286    -  misc_feature   MCS (fragment): pBluescript multiple cloning site
   1287..1875    -  misc_feature   WPRE: woodchuck hepatitis virus posttranscriptional regulatory element
   1875..1899    -  misc_feature   MCS (fragment): pBluescript multiple cloning site
   1900..1933    +  protein_bind   loxP: Cre-mediated recombination occurs in the 8-bp core sequence (GCATACAT). Cre recombinase
   1934..1983    +  intron         β-globin intron (fragment): internally truncated intron from human β-globin
   1984..2017    +  protein_bind   lox2272: Cre-mediated recombination occurs in the 8-bp core sequence (GGATACTT). lox2272 sites are compatible with each other, but incompatible with loxP or loxN sites (Lee and Saito, 1988). Cre recombinase
   3152..3211    +  CDS            KCNJ2 (fragment): KCNJ2_HUMAN - Also known as IRK1. Experimental evidence at protein level: Swiss-Prot protein existence level 1. Probably participates in establishing action potential waveform and excitability of neuronal and muscle tissues. Inward rectifier potassium channels are characterized by a greater tendency to allow potassium to flow into the cell rather than out of it. Their voltage dependence is regulated by the concentration of extracellular potassium; as external potassium is raised, the voltage range of the channel opening shifts to more positive voltages. The inward rectification is mainly due t
   3215..3910    +  CDS            mScarlet: mScarlet is a basic (constitutively fluorescent) red fluorescent protein published in 2016, derived from synthetic construct. It has moderate acid sensitivity.
   3949..3982    -  protein_bind   loxP: Cre-mediated recombination occurs in the 8-bp core sequence (GCATACAT). Cre recombinase
   3983..4032    +  intron         β-globin intron (fragment): internally truncated intron from human β-globin
   4033..4066    -  protein_bind   lox2272: Cre-mediated recombination occurs in the 8-bp core sequence (GGATACTT). lox2272 sites are compatible with each other, but incompatible with loxP or loxN sites (Lee and Saito, 1988). Cre recombinase
   4073..4090    -  misc_feature   MCS (fragment): pUC18/19 multiple cloning site
   4112..4559    -  promoter       hSyn promoter: human synapsin I promoter; confers neuron-specific expression (Kügler et al., 2003)
   4641..4773    +  repeat_region  AAV2 ITR (fragment): inverted terminal repeat of adeno-associated virus serotype 2 inverted
   4768..4837    +  CDS            lacZα (fragment): LacZα fragment of β-galactosidase; lacZ fragment
   4842..5270    +  rep_origin     f1 ori (sequence partly withheld): f1 bacteriophage origin of replication; arrow indicates direction of (+) strand synthesis
   5323..5427    +  promoter       AmpR promoter: bla
   5428..6288    +  CDS            AmpR: β-lactamase; bla; confers resistance to ampicillin, carbenicillin, and related antibiotics
>Addgene plasmid #198511 | pAAV_hSyn-DIO-PdCO-mScarlet-WPRE | addgene full sequence | sequence record 434166 | Addgene NGS Result
TTGAGATCCTTTTTTTCTGCGCGTAATCTGCTGCTTGCAAACAAAAAAACCACCGCTACCAGCGGTGGTT
TGTTTGCCGGATCAAGAGCTACCAACTCTTTTTCCGAAGGTAACTGGCTTCAGCAGAGCGCAGATACCAA
ATACTGTTCTTCTAGTGTAGCCGTAGTTAGGCCACCACTTCAAGAACTCTGTAGCACCGCCTACATACCT
CGCTCTGCTAATCCTGTTACCAGTGGCTGCTGCCAGTGGCGATAAGTCGTGTCTTACCGGGTTGGACTCA
AGACGATAGTTACCGGATAAGGCGCAGCGGTCGGGCTGAACGGGGGGTTCGTGCACACAGCCCAGCTTGG
AGCGAACGACCTACACCGAACTGAGATACCTACAGCGTGAGCTATGAGAAAGCGCCACGCTTCCCGAAGG
GAGAAAGGCGGACAGGTATCCGGTAAGCGGCAGGGTCGGAACAGGAGAGCGCACGAGGGAGCTTCCAGGG
GGAAACGCCTGGTATCTTTATAGTCCTGTCGGGTTTCGCCACCTCTGACTTGAGCGTCGATTTTTGTGAT
GCTCGTCAGGGGGGCGGAGCCTATGGAAAAACGCCAGCAACGCGGCCTTTTTACGGTTCCTGGCCTTTTG
CTGGCCTTTTGCTCACATGTTCTTTCCTGCGTTATCCCCTGATTCTGTGGATAACCGTATTACCGCCTTT
GAGTGAGCTGATACCGCTCGCCGCAGCCGAACGACCGAGCGCAGCGAGTCAGTGAGCGAGGAAGCGGAAG
AGCGCCCAATACGCAAACCGCCTCTCCCCGCGCGTTGGCCGATTCATTAATGCAGCTGCGCGCTCGCTCG
CTCACTGAGGCCGCCCGGGCAAAGCCCGGGCGTCGGGCGACCTTTGGTCGCCCGGCCTCAGTGAGCGAGC
GAGCGCGCAGAGAGGGAGTGGCCAACTCCATCACTAGGGGTTCCTTGTAGTTAATGATTAACCCGCCATG
CTACTTATCTACGTAGCCATGCTCTAGGAAGATCCTTATCGATTTTACCACATTTGTAGAGGTTTTACTT
GCTTTAAAAAACCTCCCACATCTCCCCCTGAACCTGAAACATAAAATGAATGCAATTGTTGTTGTTAACT
TGTTTATTGCAGCTTATAATGGTTACAAATAAAGCAATAGCATCACAAATTTCACAAATAAAGCATTTTT
TTCACTGCATTCTAGTTGTGGTTTGTCCAAACTCATCAATGTATCTTATCATGTCTGCTCGAAGCGGCCG
CCCGGGTCGAGGTCGACGGTATCGATGCGGGGAGGCGGCCCAAAGGGAGATCCGACTCGTCTGAGGGCGA
AGGCGAAGACGCGGAAGAGGCCGCAGAGCCGGCAGCAGGCCGCGGGAAGGAAGGTCCGCTGGATTGAGGG
CCGAAGGGACGTAGCAGAAGGACGTCCCGCGCAGAATCCAGGTGGCAACACAGGCGAGCAGCCAAGGAAA
GGACGATGATTTCCCCGACAACACCACGGAATTGTCAGTGCCCAACAGCCGAGCCCCTGTCCAGCAGCGG
GCAAGGCAGGCGGCGATGAGTTCCGCCGTGGCAATAGGGAGGGGGAAAGCGAAAGTCCCGGAAAGGAGCT
GACAGGTGGTGGCAATGCCCCAACCAGTGGGGGTTGCGTCAGCAAACACAGTGCACACCACGCCACGTTG
CCTGACAACGGGCCACAACTCCTCATAAAGAGACAGCAACCAGGATTTATACAAGGAGGAGAAAATGAAA
GCCATACGGGAAGCAATAGCATGATACAAAGGCATTAAAGCAGCGTATCCACATAGCGTAAAAGGAGCAA
CATAGTTAAGAATACCAGTCAATCTTTCACAAATTTTGTAATCCAGAGGTTGATTATCGATAAGCTTGAT
ATCGAATTCATAACTTCGTATAGCATACATTATACGAAGTTATTCTTTGCACCATTCTAAAGAATAACAG
TGATAATTTCTGGGTTAAGGCAAATAACTTCGTATAGGATACTTTATACGAAGTTATGCTAGCAGCGCTG
TTGCCACCATGGACGGGGAGAACTTGACGATTCCAAATCCTGTCACCGAGTTGATGGATACCCCAATCAA
CAGCACGTATTTCCAAAACCTTAATGCGGAAACGGACGGCGGAAATCATTACATCTACAATGCCTTCACA
GCCACCGATTACAACATTTGTGCAGCTTACCTTTTCTTCATTGCTTGTCTGGGAGTCAGTCTCAACGTTT
TGGTGTTGGTCCTCTTTATCAAAGACAGAAAGTTGAGGAGCCCCAATAACTTCCTGTATGTAAGTCTCGC
TCTCGGGGATCTGTTGGTTGCAGTTTTCGGCACCGCATTTAAGTTCATTATTACAGCTCGCAAAACCCTG
TTGCGAGAAGAAGACGGTTTCTGCAAATGGTACGGCTTCATAACATACCTCGGCGGGCTCGCGGCACTGA
TGACCCTGAGCGTTATTGCTTTTGTTCGTTGTCTGGCCGTGCTGCGTCTCGGCTCCTTCACAGGTTTGAC
AACGCGGATGGGCGTGGCGGCGATGGCTTTCATTTGGATCTACTCCCTGGCATTCACACTCGCGCCTCTC
CTTGGGTGGAATCACTACATACCGGAAGGTTTGGCCACTTGGTGTAGTATCGACTGGCTTTCCGATGAAA
CATCCGATAAGTCCTACGTGTTTGCTATTTTCATCTTCTGCTTTCTTGTCCCTGTTCTCATTATCGTCGT
GTCATACGGGCTGATCTACGATAAGGTTCGGAAGGTAGCGAAAACAGGCGGTTCTGTTGCCAAAGCAGAA
CGCGAAGTACTGCGCATGACGCTGCTGATGGTTAGCCTGTTCATGCTTGCCTGGAGTCCCTACGCTGTTA
TCTGCATGCTCGCCAGCTTCGGCCCTAAAGACCTGCTCCATCCAGTGGCCACAGTGATTCCTGCCATGTT
TGCAAAGTCTTCTACGATGTATAACCCTCTTATCTATGTGTTCATGAACAAACAATTCAGGCGGAGCCTT
AAAGTTCTTCTCGGAATGGGAGTAGAGGACCTGAACTCCGAGAGTGAGAGAGCAACTGGTGGTACAGCCA
CGAATCAAGTCGCCGCGACGACCGAGACTTCCCAGGTTGCTCCTGCTCCGCGAGCCCGAGATCCAACCGG
TAAGAGCAGGATCACCAGCGAGGGCGAGTACATCCCCCTGGACCAGATCGACATCAACGTGGTGATGGTG
AGCAAGGGCGAGGCAGTGATCAAGGAGTTCATGCGGTTCAAGGTGCACATGGAGGGCTCCATGAACGGCC
ACGAGTTCGAGATCGAGGGCGAGGGCGAGGGCCGCCCCTACGAGGGCACCCAGACCGCCAAGCTGAAGGT
GACCAAGGGTGGCCCCCTGCCCTTCTCCTGGGACATCCTGTCCCCTCAGTTCATGTACGGCTCCAGGGCC
TTCACCAAGCACCCCGCCGACATCCCCGACTACTATAAGCAGTCCTTCCCCGAGGGCTTCAAGTGGGAGC
GCGTGATGAACTTCGAGGACGGCGGCGCCGTGACCGTGACCCAGGACACCTCCCTGGAGGACGGCACCCT
GATCTACAAGGTGAAGCTCCGCGGCACCAACTTCCCTCCTGACGGCCCCGTAATGCAGAAGAAGACAATG
GGCTGGGAAGCGTCCACCGAGCGGTTGTACCCCGAGGACGGCGTGCTGAAGGGCGACATTAAGATGGCCC
TGCGCCTGAAGGACGGCGGACGCTACCTGGCGGACTTCAAGACCACCTACAAGGCCAAGAAGCCCGTGCA
GATGCCCGGCGCCTACAACGTCGACCGCAAGTTGGACATCACCTCCCACAACGAGGACTACACCGTGGTG
GAACAGTACGAACGCTCCGAGGGCCGCCACTCCACCGGCGGCATGGACGAGCTGTACAAGTTCTGCTACG
AGAACGAGGTGTAAGTCGACGGCGCGCCATAACTTCGTATAATGTATGCTATACGAAGTTATTAAGAGGT
TTCATATTGCTAATAGCAGCTACAATCCAGCTACCATTCTGCATAACTTCGTATAAAGTATCCTATACGA
AGTTATTCCGGAGTCGACTCTAGAGGATCCTTGCTATCAGCTTGAATTCGACTGCGCTCTCAGGCACGAC
ACGACTCCTCCGCTGCCCACCGCAGACTGAGGCAGCGCTGAGTCGCCGGCGCCGCAGCGCAGATGGTCGC
GCCCGTGCCCCCCTATCTCGCGCCTCGCGTGGTGCGGTCCGGCTGGGCCGGCGGCGGCGCGGACGCGACC
AAGGTGGCCGGGAAGGGGAGTTTGCGGGGGACCGGCGAGTGACGTCAGCGCGCCTTCAGTGCTGAGGCGG
CGGTGGCGCGCGCCGCCAGGCGGGGGCGAAGGCACTGTCCGCGGTGCTGAAGCTGGCAGTGCGCACGCGC
CTCGCCGCATCCTGTTTCCCCTCCCCCTCTCTGATAGGGGATGCGCAATTTGGGGAATGGGGGTTGGGTG
CTTGTCCAGTGGGTCGGGGTCGGTCGTCAGGTAGGCACCCCCACCCCGCCTCATCCTGGTCCTAAAACCC
ACTTGCACTCATACGCAGGGCCCTCTGCAGAGATCTTCCTAGAGCATGGCTACGTAGATAAGTAGCATGG
CGGGTTAATCATTAACTACAAGGAACCCCTAGTGATGGAGTTGGCCACTCCCTCTCTGCGCGCTCGCTCG
CTCACTGAGGCCGGGCGACCAAAGGTCGCCCGACGCCCGGGCTTTGCCCGGGCGGCCTCAGTGAGCGAGC
GAGCGCGCAGCTGGCGTAATAGCGAAGAGGCCCGCACCGATCGCCCTTCCCAACAGTTGCGCAGCCTGAA
TGGCGAATGGG
[124 nt withheld, positions 4842-4965]
C
[91 nt withheld, positions 4967-5057]
A
[49 nt withheld, positions 5059-5107]
CCTTTGACGTTGGAGTCCACGTTCTTT
[37 nt withheld, positions 5135-5171]
ACCCTATCTCGGTCTATTCTTTTGATTTATAAGGGATTTTGCCGATTTCGGCCTATTGGTTAAAAAATGA
GCTGATTTAACAAAAATTTAACGCGAATTTTAACAAAATATTAACGCTTACAATTTAGGTGGCACTTTTC
GGGGAAATGTGCGCGGAACCCCTATTTGTTTATTTTTCTAAATACATTCAAATATGTATCCGCTCATGAG
ACAATAACCCTGATAAATGCTTCAATAATATTGAAAAAGGAAGAGTATGAGTATTCAACATTTCCGTGTC
GCCCTTATTCCCTTTTTTGCGGCATTTTGCCTTCCTGTTTTTGCTCACCCAGAAACGCTGGTGAAAGTAA
AAGATGCTGAAGATCAGTTGGGTGCACGAGTGGGTTACATCGAACTGGATCTCAACAGCGGTAAGATCCT
TGAGAGTTTTCGCCCCGAAGAACGTTTTCCAATGATGAGCACTTTTAAAGTTCTGCTATGTGGCGCGGTA
TTATCCCGTATTGACGCCGGGCAAGAGCAACTCGGTCGCCGCATACACTATTCTCAGAATGACTTGGTTG
AGTACTCACCAGTCACAGAAAAGCATCTTACGGATGGCATGACAGTAAGAGAATTATGCAGTGCTGCCAT
AACCATGAGTGATAACACTGCGGCCAACTTACTTCTGACAACGATCGGAGGACCGAAGGAGCTAACCGCT
TTTTTGCACAACATGGGGGATCATGTAACTCGCCTTGATCGTTGGGAACCGGAGCTGAATGAAGCCATAC
CAAACGACGAGCGTGACACCACGATGCCTGTAGCAATGGCAACAACGTTGCGCAAACTATTAACTGGCGA
ACTACTTACTCTAGCTTCCCGGCAACAATTAATAGACTGGATGGAGGCGGATAAAGTTGCAGGACCACTT
CTGCGCTCGGCCCTTCCGGCTGGCTGGTTTATTGCTGATAAATCTGGAGCCGGTGAGCGTGGGTCTCGCG
GTATCATTGCAGCACTGGGGCCAGATGGTAAGCCCTCCCGTATCGTAGTTATCTACACGACGGGGAGTCA
GGCAACTATGGATGAACGAAATAGACAGATCGCTGAGATAGGTGCCTCACTGATTAAGCATTGGTAACTG
TCAGACCAAGTTTACTCATATATACTTTAGATTGATTTAAAACTTCATTTTTAATTTAAAAGGATCTAGG
TGAAGATCCTTTTTGATAATCTCATGACCAAAATCCCTTAACGTGAGTTTTCGTTCCACTGAGCGTCAGA
CCCCGTAGAAAAGATCAAAGGATCTTC
