Features (pLannotate 1.2.2; 23 found; start..end, strand, type, name):
    162..750     +  rep_origin     ori: high-copy-number ColE1/pMB1/pBR322/pUC origin of replication
    933..989     +  CDS            lacI (fragment): lac repressor; lacI; The lac repressor binds to the lac operator to inhibit transcription in E. coli. This inhibition can be relieved by adding lactose or isopropyl-β-D-thiogalactopyranoside (IPTG).
    983..1116    -  repeat_region  AAV2 ITR: inverted terminal repeat of adeno-associated virus serotype 2 inverted
   1198..1645    +  promoter       hSyn promoter: human synapsin I promoter; confers neuron-specific expression (Kügler et al., 2003)
   1667..1684    +  misc_feature   MCS (fragment): pUC18/19 multiple cloning site
   1691..1724    +  protein_bind   lox2272: Cre-mediated recombination occurs in the 8-bp core sequence (GGATACTT). lox2272 sites are compatible with each other, but incompatible with loxP or loxN sites (Lee and Saito, 1988). Cre recombinase
   1725..1774    -  intron         β-globin intron (fragment): internally truncated intron from human β-globin
   1775..1808    +  protein_bind   loxP: Cre-mediated recombination occurs in the 8-bp core sequence (GCATACAT). Cre recombinase
   1847..2542    -  CDS            mScarlet: mScarlet is a basic (constitutively fluorescent) red fluorescent protein published in 2016, derived from synthetic construct. It has moderate acid sensitivity.
   2546..2605    -  CDS            KCNJ2 (fragment): KCNJ2_HUMAN - Also known as IRK1. Experimental evidence at protein level: Swiss-Prot protein existence level 1. Probably participates in establishing action potential waveform and excitability of neuronal and muscle tissues. Inward rectifier potassium channels are characterized by a greater tendency to allow potassium to flow into the cell rather than out of it. Their voltage dependence is regulated by the concentration of extracellular potassium; as external potassium is raised, the voltage range of the channel opening shifts to more positive voltages. The inward rectification is mainly due t
   3740..3773    -  protein_bind   lox2272: Cre-mediated recombination occurs in the 8-bp core sequence (GGATACTT). lox2272 sites are compatible with each other, but incompatible with loxP or loxN sites (Lee and Saito, 1988). Cre recombinase
   3774..3823    -  intron         β-globin intron (fragment): internally truncated intron from human β-globin
   3824..3857    -  protein_bind   loxP: Cre-mediated recombination occurs in the 8-bp core sequence (GCATACAT). Cre recombinase
   3858..3882    +  misc_feature   MCS (fragment): pBluescript multiple cloning site
   3882..4470    +  misc_feature   WPRE: woodchuck hepatitis virus posttranscriptional regulatory element
   4471..4490    +  misc_feature   MCS (fragment): pBluescript multiple cloning site
   4519..4640    -  polyA_signal   SV40 poly(A) signal: SV40 polyadenylation signal
   4663..4731    -  CDS            large T antigen (fragment): large T antigen from SV40 (simian virus 40)
   4802..4934    +  repeat_region  AAV2 ITR (fragment): inverted terminal repeat of adeno-associated virus serotype 2 inverted
   4929..4998    +  CDS            lacZα (fragment): LacZα fragment of β-galactosidase; lacZ fragment
   5003..5431    +  rep_origin     f1 ori (sequence partly withheld): f1 bacteriophage origin of replication; arrow indicates direction of (+) strand synthesis
   5484..5588    +  promoter       AmpR promoter: bla
   5589..6449    +  CDS            AmpR: β-lactamase; bla; confers resistance to ampicillin, carbenicillin, and related antibiotics
>Addgene plasmid #198511 | pAAV_hSyn-DIO-PdCO-mScarlet-WPRE Sequencing Result | analyzer sequence | sequence record 390698
CAAGTTTACTCATATATACTTTAGATTGATTTAAAACTTCATTTTTAATTTAAAAGGATCTAGGTGAAGA
TCCTTTTTGATAATCTCATGACCAAAATCCCTTAACGTGAGTTTTCGTTCCACTGAGCGTCAGACCCCGT
AGAAAAGATCAAAGGATCTTCTTGAGATCCTTTTTTTCTGCGCGTAATCTGCTGCTTGCAAACAAAAAAA
CCACCGCTACCAGCGGTGGTTTGTTTGCCGGATCAAGAGCTACCAACTCTTTTTCCGAAGGTAACTGGCT
TCAGCAGAGCGCAGATACCAAATACTGTTCTTCTAGTGTAGCCGTAGTTAGGCCACCACTTCAAGAACTC
TGTAGCACCGCCTACATACCTCGCTCTGCTAATCCTGTTACCAGTGGCTGCTGCCAGTGGCGATAAGTCG
TGTCTTACCGGGTTGGACTCAAGACGATAGTTACCGGATAAGGCGCAGCGGTCGGGCTGAACGGGGGGTT
CGTGCACACAGCCCAGCTTGGAGCGAACGACCTACACCGAACTGAGATACCTACAGCGTGAGCTATGAGA
AAGCGCCACGCTTCCCGAAGGGAGAAAGGCGGACAGGTATCCGGTAAGCGGCAGGGTCGGAACAGGAGAG
CGCACGAGGGAGCTTCCAGGGGGAAACGCCTGGTATCTTTATAGTCCTGTCGGGTTTCGCCACCTCTGAC
TTGAGCGTCGATTTTTGTGATGCTCGTCAGGGGGGCGGAGCCTATGGAAAAACGCCAGCAACGCGGCCTT
TTTACGGTTCCTGGCCTTTTGCTGGCCTTTTGCTCACATGTTCTTTCCTGCGTTATCCCCTGATTCTGTG
GATAACCGTATTACCGCCTTTGAGTGAGCTGATACCGCTCGCCGCAGCCGAACGACCGAGCGCAGCGAGT
CAGTGAGCGAGGAAGCGGAAGAGCGCCCAATACGCAAACCGCCTCTCCCCGCGCGTTGGCCGATTCATTA
ATGCAGCTGCGCGCTCGCTCGCTCACTGAGGCCGCCCGGGCAAAGCCCGGGCGTCGGGCGACCTTTGGTC
GCCCGGCCTCAGTGAGCGAGCGAGCGCGCAGAGAGGGAGTGGCCAACTCCATCACTAGGGGTTCCTTGTA
GTTAATGATTAACCCGCCATGCTACTTATCTACGTAGCCATGCTCTAGGAAGATCTCTGCAGAGGGCCCT
GCGTATGAGTGCAAGTGGGTTTTAGGACCAGGATGAGGCGGGGTGGGGGTGCCTACCTGACGACCGACCC
CGACCCACTGGACAAGCACCCAACCCCCATTCCCCAAATTGCGCATCCCCTATCAGAGAGGGGGAGGGGA
AACAGGATGCGGCGAGGCGCGTGCGCACTGCCAGCTTCAGCACCGCGGACAGTGCCTTCGCCCCCGCCTG
GCGGCGCGCGCCACCGCCGCCTCAGCACTGAAGGCGCGCTGACGTCACTCGCCGGTCCCCCGCAAACTCC
CCTTCCCGGCCACCTTGGTCGCGTCCGCGCCGCCGCCGGCCCAGCCGGACCGCACCACGCGAGGCGCGAG
ATAGGGGGGCACGGGCGCGACCATCTGCGCTGCGGCGCCGGCGACTCAGCGCTGCCTCAGTCTGCGGTGG
GCAGCGGAGGAGTCGTGTCGTGCCTGAGAGCGCAGTCGAATTCAAGCTGATAGCAAGGATCCTCTAGAGT
CGACTCCGGAATAACTTCGTATAGGATACTTTATACGAAGTTATGCAGAATGGTAGCTGGATTGTAGCTG
CTATTAGCAATATGAAACCTCTTAATAACTTCGTATAGCATACATTATACGAAGTTATGGCGCGCCGTCG
ACTTACACCTCGTTCTCGTAGCAGAACTTGTACAGCTCGTCCATGCCGCCGGTGGAGTGGCGGCCCTCGG
AGCGTTCGTACTGTTCCACCACGGTGTAGTCCTCGTTGTGGGAGGTGATGTCCAACTTGCGGTCGACGTT
GTAGGCGCCGGGCATCTGCACGGGCTTCTTGGCCTTGTAGGTGGTCTTGAAGTCCGCCAGGTAGCGTCCG
CCGTCCTTCAGGCGCAGGGCCATCTTAATGTCGCCCTTCAGCACGCCGTCCTCGGGGTACAACCGCTCGG
TGGACGCTTCCCAGCCCATTGTCTTCTTCTGCATTACGGGGCCGTCAGGAGGGAAGTTGGTGCCGCGGAG
CTTCACCTTGTAGATCAGGGTGCCGTCCTCCAGGGAGGTGTCCTGGGTCACGGTCACGGCGCCGCCGTCC
TCGAAGTTCATCACGCGCTCCCACTTGAAGCCCTCGGGGAAGGACTGCTTATAGTAGTCGGGGATGTCGG
CGGGGTGCTTGGTGAAGGCCCTGGAGCCGTACATGAACTGAGGGGACAGGATGTCCCAGGAGAAGGGCAG
GGGGCCACCCTTGGTCACCTTCAGCTTGGCGGTCTGGGTGCCCTCGTAGGGGCGGCCCTCGCCCTCGCCC
TCGATCTCGAACTCGTGGCCGTTCATGGAGCCCTCCATGTGCACCTTGAACCGCATGAACTCCTTGATCA
CTGCCTCGCCCTTGCTCACCATCACCACGTTGATGTCGATCTGGTCCAGGGGGATGTACTCGCCCTCGCT
GGTGATCCTGCTCTTACCGGTTGGATCTCGGGCTCGCGGAGCAGGAGCAACCTGGGAAGTCTCGGTCGTC
GCGGCGACTTGATTCGTGGCTGTACCACCAGTTGCTCTCTCACTCTCGGAGTTCAGGTCCTCTACTCCCA
TTCCGAGAAGAACTTTAAGGCTCCGCCTGAATTGTTTGTTCATGAACACATAGATAAGAGGGTTATACAT
CGTAGAAGACTTTGCAAACATGGCAGGAATCACTGTGGCCACTGGATGGAGCAGGTCTTTAGGGCCGAAG
CTGGCGAGCATGCAGATAACAGCGTAGGGACTCCAGGCAAGCATGAACAGGCTAACCATCAGCAGCGTCA
TGCGCAGTACTTCGCGTTCTGCTTTGGCAACAGAACCGCCTGTTTTCGCTACCTTCCGAACCTTATCGTA
GATCAGCCCGTATGACACGACGATAATGAGAACAGGGACAAGAAAGCAGAAGATGAAAATAGCAAACACG
TAGGACTTATCGGATGTTTCATCGGAAAGCCAGTCGATACTACACCAAGTGGCCAAACCTTCCGGTATGT
AGTGATTCCACCCAAGGAGAGGCGCGAGTGTGAATGCCAGGGAGTAGATCCAAATGAAAGCCATCGCCGC
CACGCCCATCCGCGTTGTCAAACCTGTGAAGGAGCCGAGACGCAGCACGGCCAGACAACGAACAAAAGCA
ATAACGCTCAGGGTCATCAGTGCCGCGAGCCCGCCGAGGTATGTTATGAAGCCGTACCATTTGCAGAAAC
CGTCTTCTTCTCGCAACAGGGTTTTGCGAGCTGTAATAATGAACTTAAATGCGGTGCCGAAAACTGCAAC
CAACAGATCCCCGAGAGCGAGACTTACATACAGGAAGTTATTGGGGCTCCTCAACTTTCTGTCTTTGATA
AAGAGGACCAACACCAAAACGTTGAGACTGACTCCCAGACAAGCAATGAAGAAAAGGTAAGCTGCACAAA
TGTTGTAATCGGTGGCTGTGAAGGCATTGTAGATGTAATGATTTCCGCCGTCCGTTTCCGCATTAAGGTT
TTGGAAATACGTGCTGTTGATTGGGGTATCCATCAACTCGGTGACAGGATTTGGAATCGTCAAGTTCTCC
CCGTCCATGGTGGCAACAGCGCTGCTAGCATAACTTCGTATAAAGTATCCTATACGAAGTTATTTGCCTT
AACCCAGAAATTATCACTGTTATTCTTTAGAATGGTGCAAAGAATAACTTCGTATAATGTATGCTATACG
AAGTTATGAATTCGATATCAAGCTTATCGATAATCAACCTCTGGATTACAAAATTTGTGAAAGATTGACT
GGTATTCTTAACTATGTTGCTCCTTTTACGCTATGTGGATACGCTGCTTTAATGCCTTTGTATCATGCTA
TTGCTTCCCGTATGGCTTTCATTTTCTCCTCCTTGTATAAATCCTGGTTGCTGTCTCTTTATGAGGAGTT
GTGGCCCGTTGTCAGGCAACGTGGCGTGGTGTGCACTGTGTTTGCTGACGCAACCCCCACTGGTTGGGGC
ATTGCCACCACCTGTCAGCTCCTTTCCGGGACTTTCGCTTTCCCCCTCCCTATTGCCACGGCGGAACTCA
TCGCCGCCTGCCTTGCCCGCTGCTGGACAGGGGCTCGGCTGTTGGGCACTGACAATTCCGTGGTGTTGTC
GGGGAAATCATCGTCCTTTCCTTGGCTGCTCGCCTGTGTTGCCACCTGGATTCTGCGCGGGACGTCCTTC
TGCTACGTCCCTTCGGCCCTCAATCCAGCGGACCTTCCTTCCCGCGGCCTGCTGCCGGCTCTGCGGCCTC
TTCCGCGTCTTCGCCTTCGCCCTCAGACGAGTCGGATCTCCCTTTGGGCCGCCTCCCCGCATCGATACCG
TCGACCTCGACCCGGGCGGCCGCTTCGAGCAGACATGATAAGATACATTGATGAGTTTGGACAAACCACA
ACTAGAATGCAGTGAAAAAAATGCTTTATTTGTGAAATTTGTGATGCTATTGCTTTATTTGTAACCATTA
TAAGCTGCAATAAACAAGTTAACAACAACAATTGCATTCATTTTATGTTTCAGGTTCAGGGGGAGATGTG
GGAGGTTTTTTAAAGCAAGTAAAACCTCTACAAATGTGGTAAAATCGATAAGGATCTTCCTAGAGCATGG
CTACGTAGATAAGTAGCATGGCGGGTTAATCATTAACTACAAGGAACCCCTAGTGATGGAGTTGGCCACT
CCCTCTCTGCGCGCTCGCTCGCTCACTGAGGCCGGGCGACCAAAGGTCGCCCGACGCCCGGGCTTTGCCC
GGGCGGCCTCAGTGAGCGAGCGAGCGCGCAGCTGGCGTAATAGCGAAGAGGCCCGCACCGATCGCCCTTC
CCAACAGTTGCGCAGCCTGAATGGCGAATGGG
[124 nt withheld, positions 5003-5126]
C
[91 nt withheld, positions 5128-5218]
A
[49 nt withheld, positions 5220-5268]
CCTTTGACGTTGGAGTCCACGTTCTTT
[37 nt withheld, positions 5296-5332]
ACCCTATCTCGGTCTATTCTTTTGATTTATAAGGGATTTTGCCGATTTCGGCCTATTGGTTAAAAAATGA
GCTGATTTAACAAAAATTTAACGCGAATTTTAACAAAATATTAACGCTTACAATTTAGGTGGCACTTTTC
GGGGAAATGTGCGCGGAACCCCTATTTGTTTATTTTTCTAAATACATTCAAATATGTATCCGCTCATGAG
ACAATAACCCTGATAAATGCTTCAATAATATTGAAAAAGGAAGAGTATGAGTATTCAACATTTCCGTGTC
GCCCTTATTCCCTTTTTTGCGGCATTTTGCCTTCCTGTTTTTGCTCACCCAGAAACGCTGGTGAAAGTAA
AAGATGCTGAAGATCAGTTGGGTGCACGAGTGGGTTACATCGAACTGGATCTCAACAGCGGTAAGATCCT
TGAGAGTTTTCGCCCCGAAGAACGTTTTCCAATGATGAGCACTTTTAAAGTTCTGCTATGTGGCGCGGTA
TTATCCCGTATTGACGCCGGGCAAGAGCAACTCGGTCGCCGCATACACTATTCTCAGAATGACTTGGTTG
AGTACTCACCAGTCACAGAAAAGCATCTTACGGATGGCATGACAGTAAGAGAATTATGCAGTGCTGCCAT
AACCATGAGTGATAACACTGCGGCCAACTTACTTCTGACAACGATCGGAGGACCGAAGGAGCTAACCGCT
TTTTTGCACAACATGGGGGATCATGTAACTCGCCTTGATCGTTGGGAACCGGAGCTGAATGAAGCCATAC
CAAACGACGAGCGTGACACCACGATGCCTGTAGCAATGGCAACAACGTTGCGCAAACTATTAACTGGCGA
ACTACTTACTCTAGCTTCCCGGCAACAATTAATAGACTGGATGGAGGCGGATAAAGTTGCAGGACCACTT
CTGCGCTCGGCCCTTCCGGCTGGCTGGTTTATTGCTGATAAATCTGGAGCCGGTGAGCGTGGGTCTCGCG
GTATCATTGCAGCACTGGGGCCAGATGGTAAGCCCTCCCGTATCGTAGTTATCTACACGACGGGGAGTCA
GGCAACTATGGATGAACGAAATAGACAGATCGCTGAGATAGGTGCCTCACTGATTAAGCATTGGTAACTG
TCAGAC
